Addgene plasmid #37698: pUASp YFP Rab6 CA
Depositing lab: Matthew Scott. Depositing organization: Stanford University. Publication: Thirty-one flavors of Drosophila rab proteins. Zhang J, Schulze KL, Hiesinger PR, Suyama K, Wang S, Fish M, Acar M, Hoskins RA, Bellen HJ, Scott MP. Genetics. 2007 Jun;176(2):1307-22. Epub 2007 Apr 3. 10.1534/genetics.106.066761 PubMed 17409086.
Backbone
  Vector backbone: pUASp
  Backbone size w/o insert (bp): 9939
  Vector type: Insect Expression ; Drosophila
Growth in bacteria
  Bacterial resistance: Ampicillin, 100 μg/mL
  Growth temperature: 37°C
  Growth strain: Top10
  Copy number: Unknown
Gene/Insert
  Gene/Insert name: Rab6
  Species: D. melanogaster (fly)
  Mutation: Q71L (constitutive active)
  Entrez Gene: Rab6 (a.k.a. Dmel_CG6601, 136/6, AAF53168, CG6601, DRab6, Dm Rab6, DmRab6, Dmel\CG6601, Drab6, O18334, dRab6, drab6, l(2)08323, rab6, wrt)
  Promoter: GAL4
  Tag / fusion protein: YFP (N terminal on backbone)
  Cloning method: Gateway Cloning
  Sequencing primers: 5′ EGFP-C; 3′ pUASp-3 (5'-AGGTTTAACCAGGGGATGCT-3')
Terms and licenses: Academic/Nonprofit Terms; Industry Terms: Not Available to Industry
How to cite: pUASp YFP Rab6 CA was a gift from Matthew Scott (Addgene plasmid # 37698 ; http://n2t.net/addgene:37698 ; RRID:Addgene_37698)
