[The description below was written by a language model from this plasmid's Addgene catalogue record.]
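Description:
pUASp YFP Rab6 CA is a Drosophila expression plasmid built on the pUASp backbone (about 9.9 kb without insert), a vector designed for GAL4-responsive transgene expression in flies. It is propagated in E. coli under ampicillin selection; the copy number is not recorded, and no feature table is available, so the bacterial origin and any fly transformation marker or transposon elements carried by the backbone are not stated in the record.

The payload is the Drosophila melanogaster Rab6 coding sequence (CG6601) carrying a Q71L substitution, annotated as a constitutively active form. Mutations of this type in the conserved glutamine of small GTPases are generally understood to impair GTP hydrolysis, keeping the protein locked in its GTP-bound, active state. The insert was introduced by Gateway recombination, placing it in frame downstream of a YFP tag supplied by the backbone, so the product is an N-terminally YFP-tagged Rab6. The promoter is recorded as "GAL4", meaning that expression depends on upstream activating sequences (UAS) bound by the yeast GAL4 transcription factor. The fusion is therefore silent unless GAL4 is supplied, typically from a tissue- or stage-specific driver line, which gives spatial and temporal control over expression.

The plasmid belongs to a systematic collection of tagged Drosophila Rab proteins. It is suited to visualising Rab6 localisation through YFP fluorescence while testing the consequences of persistent Rab6 activity for membrane trafficking in chosen fly tissues.
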