>Addgene plasmid #37698 | pUASp YFP Rab6 CA | addgene partial sequence | sequence record 55719 | EGFP-C 5'-CATGGTCCTGCTGGAGTTCGTG-3'
GAGCTGTACAAGTCCGGACTCAGATCTCGAGCTCAAGCTTCGAATTCTGCAGTCGACGGTACCGCGGGCC
CGGGATCATCAACAAGTTTGTACAAAAAAGCAGGCTTAATGTCATCCGGAGATTTTGGCAATCCGCTGCG
GAAGTTCAAGCTCGTCTTCCTCGGCGAGCAGAGTGTGGGCAAGACCTCGCTGATTACACGATTCATGTAC
GACAGCTTCGACAACACGTACCAGGCGACGATCGGGATTGATTTCCTATCGAAGACCATGTACCTGGAGG
ATCGCACTGTGCGCCTGCAGCTGTGGGATACGGCGGGACTAGAGCGATTCCGCTCGCTGATACCCTCGTA
CATACGCGACTCCACGGTGGCAGTGGTCGTTTACGATATCACCAACACCAACTCGTTCCACCAGACCTCC
AAGTGGATCGATGACGTGCGCACGGAGCGGGGTAGCGACGTCATCATCATGCTGGTGGGCAACAAGACGG
ATCTCTCCGACAAGCGTCAGGTGTCCACCGAGGAGGGTGAGCGCAAGGCGAAGGAGCTTAACGTGATGTT
CATCGAGACAAGCGCCAAGGCCGGCTACAATGTGAAGCAATTGTTCCGACGGGTGGCCGCGGCACTGCCC
GGCATGGATTCCACGGAGAACAAGCCCTCCGAGGACATGCAGGAGGTTGTGCTAAAGGACTCACCCAACG
AGACAAAGGATCCCGAGGGCGGCTGCGCCTGCTAGAACCCAGCTTTCTTGTACAAAGTGGTTGATGATCC
TC
